Addgene plasmid #73806: pRSetB-Peredox
Purpose: Expresses the Peredox fluorescent sensor protein (for NADH/NAD ratio) in bacteria, with N-terminal his-tag
Depositing lab: Gary Yellen. Depositing organization: Harvard Medical School. Publication: Cytosolic NADH-NAD Redox Visualized in Brain Slices by Two-Photon Fluorescence Lifetime Biosensor Imaging. Mongeon R, Venkatachalam V, Yellen G. Antioxid Redox Signal. 2016 Mar 18. 10.1089/ars.2015.6593 PubMed 26857245.
Backbone
  Vector backbone: pRSetB
  Vector type: Bacterial Expression
Growth in bacteria
  Bacterial resistance: Ampicillin, 100 μg/mL
  Growth temperature: 37°C
  Growth strain: DH5alpha
  Copy number: Unknown
Gene/Insert
  Gene/Insert name: Peredox
  Species: Synthetic
  Promoter: T7
  Tag / fusion protein: his-tag to facilitate purification (N terminal on insert)
  Cloning method: Unknown
  Sequencing primers: 5′ T7
Terms and licenses: Academic/Nonprofit Terms; Industry Terms: Not Available to Industry
Depositor comments: Please note that this plasmid expresses only Peredox, with no mCherry or mCitrine to use for ratio measurements. It is best used for fluorescence lifetime measurements.
How to cite: pRSetB-Peredox was a gift from Gary Yellen (Addgene plasmid # 73806 ; http://n2t.net/addgene:73806 ; RRID:Addgene_73806)
