[The description below was written by a language model from this plasmid's Addgene catalogue record and pLannotate feature annotations shown in this document.]
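Description:
pRSetB-Peredox is a bacterial expression plasmid built on the pRSetB backbone and used to produce the Peredox fluorescent biosensor in E. coli. The annotated sequence is 4,373 bp. The plasmid is maintained through a high-copy ColE1/pUC-type origin and selected with ampicillin via a β-lactamase gene driven by its own promoter. A partial M13/f1-type phage origin is also annotated. The automated annotation additionally flags very short matches to an RSF origin and to lacI just upstream of the promoter. At these sizes they are fragments, not functional elements, so the plasmid should not be assumed to carry a working lac repressor gene.

The expression cassette consists of a T7 promoter followed by the phage T7 gene 10 ribosome binding site, so transcription depends on a host that supplies T7 RNA polymerase. The open reading frame starts with an N-terminal His-tag for affinity purification; the annotation software picks this up as a short match to a composite tag containing 6xHis. The tag is followed by the synthetic Peredox coding sequence. Peredox reports the cytosolic NADH/NAD+ redox state. It is made of two pH-insensitive mutant copies of the Thermus aquaticus Rex repressor flanking a circularly permuted monomeric T-Sapphire, a pH-resistant GFP variant.

According to the depositor, this version encodes Peredox alone, without a fused mCherry or mCitrine to serve as a reference for ratiometric readout, so it is best suited to fluorescence lifetime measurements. The His-tag and bacterial expression design indicate a role as a source of purified sensor protein.
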