Features (pLannotate 1.2.2; 10 found; start..end, strand, type, name):
     32..165     +  rep_origin     RSF ori (fragment): Plasmids containing the RSF 1030 origin of replication can be propagated in E. coli cells that contain additional plasmids with compatible origins.
    167..220     +  CDS            lacI (fragment): lac repressor; lacI; The lac repressor binds to the lac operator to inhibit transcription in E. coli. This inhibition can be relieved by adding lactose or isopropyl-β-D-thiogalactopyranoside (IPTG).
    240..258     +  promoter       T7 promoter: promoter for bacteriophage T7 RNA polymerase
    290..312     +  RBS            RBS: efficient ribosome binding site from bacteriophage T7 gene 10 (Olins and Rangwala, 1989)
    332..350     +  CDS            capTEV™ (fragment): composite tag for in vivo biotinylation, TEV protease cleavage, and 6xHis tagging
    359..2363    +  CDS            Peredox (fragment): genetically encoded fluorescent biosensor of the cytosolic NADH-NAD+ redox state (Hung et al., 2011) consists of two pH-insensitive mutant copies of the Thermus aquaticus redox-sensing repressor Rex (T-Rex) separated by circularly permuted monomeric T-Sapphire (cpmTS), a pH-resistant GFP variant
   2383..2607    +  rep_origin     M13 ori (fragment) (sequence partly withheld): M13 bacteriophage origin of replication; arrow indicates direction of (+) strand synthesis
   2633..2737    +  promoter       AmpR promoter: bla
   2738..3598    +  CDS            AmpR: β-lactamase; bla; confers resistance to ampicillin, carbenicillin, and related antibiotics
   3769..4357    +  rep_origin     ori: high-copy-number ColE1/pMB1/pBR322/pUC origin of replication
>Addgene plasmid #73806 | pRSetB-Peredox | depositor full sequence | sequence record 136849 | pRSetB-Peredox sequence 4373 bps
CCTTTTTACGGTTCCTGGCCTTTTGCTGGCCTTTTGCTCACATGTTCTTTCCTGCGTTATCCCCTGATTC
TGTGGATAACCGTATTACCGCCTTTGAGTGAGCTGATACCGCTCGCCGCAGCCGAACGACCGAGCGCAGC
GAGTCAGTGAGCGAGGAAGCGGAAGAGCGCCCAATACGCAAACCGCCTCTCCCCGCGCGTTGGCCGATTC
ATTAATGCAGGATCTCGATCCCGCGAAATTAATACGACTCACTATAGGGAGACCACAACGGTTTCCCTCT
AGAAATAATTTTGTTTAACTTTAAGAAGGAGATATACATATGAAACATCACCATCATCATCATCATGGTG
GAGCTAGCATGAAAGTTCCTGAAGCAGCCATTTCCAGACTGATTACTTACCTGAGAATCCTGGAAGAGCT
GGAAGCCCAAGGTGTTCACCGCACCGCCTCCGAGCAACTGGGCGAGCTGGCCCAGGTCACCGCCTTCCAG
GTTGATAAGGACCTGTCCTACTTCGGCTCCTACGGCACTGACGGCGTTGGCTACACTGTACCGGTCCTCA
AGAGAGAACTGCGCCATATCCTCGGTCTGAACCGCAAATGGGGCCTGTGCATCGTGGGGATGGGCCGCCT
GGGATCCGCTCTTGCTGATTGGCCTGGTTTTGGCGAGAGCTTCGAGCTGCGCGGTTTCTTCGATGTTGAC
CCAGGTATGGTTGGTCGGCCGGTTCGCGGTGGTGTTATCGAACACGTTGATCTGCTGCCCCAGCGCGTAC
CTGGTCGCATCGAAATCGCTCTGCTGACGGTTCCACGCGAGGCAGCACAGAAGGCTGCCGACCTGCTGGT
TGCCGCTGGCATCAAGGGCATCCTGAACTTCGCTCCAGTTGTACTGGAGGTTCCCAAGGAAGTGGCTGTT
GAGAACGTTGACATCCTGGCCGGTCTGACGCGTCTGAGCTTTGCCATTCTGAACCCCACGTGGAGCGCAG
CAGGTGGGCATGGTTTCACTGCTCACAACGTGTATATCATGGCTGACAAACAGAAGAACGGTATCAAGGC
CAACTTCAAGATCCGCCACAACATCGAAGACGGCGGCGTTCAGCTGGCTGATCACTACCAGCAGAACACC
CCAATCGGCGACGGCCCTGTTCTGCTGCCTGACAACCACTACTTAAGCATCCAGTCTAAACTGTCCAAAG
ACCCAAACGAGAAGCGCGACCACATGGTTCTGCTGGAATTTGTTACCGCCGCTGGCATCACCCACGGCAT
GGACGAACTGTACAAGGGCGGCACCGGGGGATCTATGGTTTCCAAAGGCGAGGAACTGTTCACTGGTGTT
GTTCCTATCCTGGTTGAACTGGACGGCGACGTTAACGGCCACAAATTCAGCGTTAGCGGGGAAGGCGAAG
GAGACGCTACCTACGGCAAGCTGACTCTGAAGTTCATCTGCACCACTGGCAAGCTGCCTGTTCCTTGGCC
TACCCTGGTTACTACCTTCTCCTATGGTGTTATGGTTTTCGCCAGATATCCTGACCACATGAAGCAGCAC
GACTTCTTCAAGAGCGCCATGCCTGAGGGCTACGTTCAGGAACGCACCATCTTTTTCAAGGACGACGGCA
ACTATAAGACACGCGCTGAGGTTAAGTTCGAGGGCGACACTCTGGTTAACCGCATCGAGCTGAAGGGCAT
CGACTTCAAGGAGGACGGCAACATCCTGGGCCATAAGCTTGAATATAACACCAAGGTACCTGAAGCCGCC
ATCAGCCGCCTCATCACTTACCTCCGCATCCTGGAGGAGCTCGAAGCCCAAGGCGTTCACCGCACTGCAA
GCGAGCAGCTGGGCGAACTGGCACAGGTTACAGCATTCCAGGTTGACGAAGATCTGTCCTATTTCGGTTC
CTACGGCACCGACGGTGTTGGCTACACAGTCCCTGTCCTGAAGCGCGAGCTGCGCCACATCCTGGGCCTG
AACCGCAAGTGGGGCTTATGCATCGTTGGCATGGGCCGCCTCGGTAGTGCACTGGCAGACTGGCCGGGCT
TTGGTGAATCTTTCGAACTGCGCGGCTTCTTCGACGTTGATCCAGGCATGGTTGGGCGCCCTGTTCGCGG
TGGCGTTATCGAGCATGTTGACCTCCTGCCACAGCGCGTCCCGGGTCGCATCGAGATCGCCCTGCTGACC
GTTCCTCGCGAAGCTGCACAGAAGGCAGCCGACTTACTAGTCGCCGCTGGTATCAAGGGAATTCTGAACT
TCGCCCCTGTTGTTCTGGAGGTTCCTAAGGAAGTTGCTGTTGAAAACGTTGATTTCCTGGCCGGCCTGAC
CCGCCTGAGCTTCGCAATCCTGAATCCTAAGTGGCGCGAGGAAATGATGGGTTGACTCGAGGGGCCCAAG
CT
[35 nt withheld, positions 2383-2417]
CCTTTGACGTTGGAGTCCACGTTCTTT
[37 nt withheld, positions 2445-2481]
ACCCTATCTCGGTCTATTCTTTTGATTTATAAGGGATTTTGCCGATTTCGGCCTATTGGTTAAAAAATGA
GCTGATTTAACAAAAATTTAACGCGAATTTTAACAAAATATTAACGCTTACAATTTAGGTGGCACTTTTC
GGGGAAATGTGCGCGGAACCCCTATTTGTTTATTTTTCTAAATACATTCAAATATGTATCCGCTCATGAG
ACAATAACCCTGATAAATGCTTCAATAATATTGAAAAAGGAAGAGTATGAGTATTCAACATTTCCGTGTC
GCCCTTATTCCCTTTTTTGCGGCATTTTGCCTTCCTGTTTTTGCTCACCCAGAAACGCTGGTGAAAGTAA
AAGATGCTGAAGATCAGTTGGGTGCACGAGTGGGTTACATCGAACTGGATCTCAACAGCGGTAAGATCCT
TGAGAGTTTTCGCCCCGAAGAACGTTTTCCAATGATGAGCACTTTTAAAGTTCTGCTATGTGGCGCGGTA
TTATCCCGTATTGACGCCGGGCAAGAGCAACTCGGTCGCCGCATACACTATTCTCAGAATGACTTGGTTG
AGTACTCACCAGTCACAGAAAAGCATCTTACGGATGGCATGACAGTAAGAGAATTATGCAGTGCTGCCAT
AACCATGAGTGATAACACTGCGGCCAACTTACTTCTGACAACGATCGGAGGACCGAAGGAGCTAACCGCT
TTTTTGCACAACATGGGGGATCATGTAACTCGCCTTGATCGTTGGGAACCGGAGCTGAATGAAGCCATAC
CAAACGACGAGCGTGACACCACGATGCCTGTAGCAATGGCAACAACGTTGCGCAAACTATTAACTGGCGA
ACTACTTACTCTAGCTTCCCGGCAACAATTAATAGACTGGATGGAGGCGGATAAAGTTGCAGGACCACTT
CTGCGCTCGGCCCTTCCGGCTGGCTGGTTTATTGCTGATAAATCTGGAGCCGGTGAGCGTGGGTCTCGCG
GTATCATTGCAGCACTGGGGCCAGATGGTAAGCCCTCCCGTATCGTAGTTATCTACACGACGGGGAGTCA
GGCAACTATGGATGAACGAAATAGACAGATCGCTGAGATAGGTGCCTCACTGATTAAGCATTGGTAACTG
TCAGACCAAGTTTACTCATATATACTTTAGATTGATTTAAAACTTCATTTTTAATTTAAAAGGATCTAGG
TGAAGATCCTTTTTGATAATCTCATGACCAAAATCCCTTAACGTGAGTTTTCGTTCCACTGAGCGTCAGA
CCCCGTAGAAAAGATCAAAGGATCTTCTTGAGATCCTTTTTTTCTGCGCGTAATCTGCTGCTTGCAAACA
AAAAAACCACCGCTACCAGCGGTGGTTTGTTTGCCGGATCAAGAGCTACCAACTCTTTTTCCGAAGGTAA
CTGGCTTCAGCAGAGCGCAGATACCAAATACTGTTCTTCTAGTGTAGCCGTAGTTAGGCCACCACTTCAA
GAACTCTGTAGCACCGCCTACATACCTCGCTCTGCTAATCCTGTTACCAGTGGCTGCTGCCAGTGGCGAT
AAGTCGTGTCTTACCGGGTTGGACTCAAGACGATAGTTACCGGATAAGGCGCAGCGGTCGGGCTGAACGG
GGGGTTCGTGCACACAGCCCAGCTTGGAGCGAACGACCTACACCGAACTGAGATACCTACAGCGTGAGCT
ATGAGAAAGCGCCACGCTTCCCGAAGGGAGAAAGGCGGACAGGTATCCGGTAAGCGGCAGGGTCGGAACA
GGAGAGCGCACGAGGGAGCTTCCAGGGGGAAACGCCTGGTATCTTTATAGTCCTGTCGGGTTTCGCCACC
TCTGACTTGAGCGTCGATTTTTGTGATGCTCGTCAGGGGGGCGGAGCCTATGGAAAAACGCCAGCAACGC
GG
