>Addgene plasmid #73806 | pRSetB-Peredox | addgene partial sequence | sequence record 140866 | T7 5'-TAATACGACTCACTATAGGG-3'
AATTTTGTTTAACTTTAAGAAGGAGATATACATATGAAACATCACCATCATCATCATCATGGTGGAGCTA
GCATGAAAGTTCCTGAAGCAGCCATTTCCAGACTGATTACTTACCTGAGAATCCTGGAAGAGCTGGAAGC
CCAAGGTGTTCACCGCACCGCCTCCGAGCAACTGGGCGAGCTGGCCCAGGTCACCGCCTTCCAGGTTGAT
AAGGACCTGTCCTACTTCGGCTCCTACGGCACTGACGGCGTTGGCTACACTGTACCGGTCCTCAAGAGAG
AACTGCGCCATATCCTCGGTCTGAACCGCAAATGGGGCCTGTGCATCGTGGGGATGGGCCGCCTGGGATC
CGCTCTTGCTGATTGGCCTGGTTTTGGCGAGAGCTTCGAGCTGCGCGGTTTCTTCGATGTTGACCCAGGT
ATGGTTGGTCGGCCGGTTCGCGGTGGTGTTATCGAACACGTTGATCTGCTGCCCCAGCGCGTACCTGGTC
GCATCGAAATCGCTCTGCTGACGGTTCCACGCGAGGCAGCACAGAAGGCTGCCGACCTGCTGGTTGCCGC
TGGCATCAAGGGCATCCTGAACTTCGCTCCAGTTGTACTGGAGGTTCCCAAGGAAGTGGCTGTTGAGAAC
GTTGACATCCTGGCCGGTCTGACGCGTCTGAGCTTTGCCATTCTGAACCCCACGTGGAGCGCAGCAGGTG
GGCATGGTTTCACTGCTCACAACGTGTATATCATGGCTGACAAACAGAAGAACGGTATCAAGGCCAACTT
CAAGATCCGCCACAAC
