>Addgene plasmid #73806 | pRSetB-Peredox | addgene partial sequence | sequence record 140869 | DK060425_1 5'-TCCTTAAACCTGTCTTGTAA-3'
ATATTTTGTTAAAATTCGCGTTAAATTTTTGTTAAATCAGCTCATTTTTTAACCAATAGGCCGAAATCGG
CAAAATCCCTTATAAATCAAAAGAATAGACCGAGATAGGGT
[37 nt withheld, positions 112-148]
AAAGAACGTGGACTCCAACGTCAAAGG
[35 nt withheld, positions 176-210]
AGCTTGGGCCCCTCGAGTCAACCCATCATTTCCTCGCGCCACTTAGGATTCAGGATTGCGAAGCTCAGGC
GGGTCAGGCCGGCCAGGAAATCAACGTTTTCAACAGCAACTTCCTTAGGAACCTCCAGAACAACAGGGGC
GAAGTTCAGAATTCCCTTGATACCAGCGGCGACTAGTAAGTCGGCTGCCTTCTGTGCAGCTTCGCGAGGA
ACGGTCAGCAGGGCGATCTCGATGCGACCCGGGACGCGCTGTGGCAGGAGGTCAACATGCTCGATAACGC
CACCGCGAACAGGGCGCCCAACCATGCCTGGATCAACGTCGAAGAAGCCGCGCAGTTCGAAAGATTCACC
AAAGCCCGGCCAGTCTGCCAGTGCACTACCGAGGCGGCCCATGCCAACGATGCATAAGCCCCACTTGCGG
TTCAGGCCCAGGATGTGGCGCAGCTCGCGCTTCAGGACAGGGACTGTGTAGCCAACACCGTCGGTGCCGT
AGGAACCGAAATAGGACAGATCTTCGTCAACCTGGAATGCTGTAACCTGTGCCAGTTCGCCCAGCTGCTC
GCTTGCAGTGCGGTGAACGCCTTGGGCTTCGAGCTCCTCCAGGATGCGGAGGTAAGTGATGAGGCGGCTG
ATGGCGGCTTCAGGTACCTTGGTGTTATATTCAAGCTTATGG
